>Addgene plasmid #105783 | pKK-TEV-FLAG | depositor full sequence | sequence record 200339 | pKK-TEV-FLAG sequence 5202 bps
GACGGATCGGGAGATCTCCCGATCCCCTATGGTGCACTCTCAGTACAATCTGCTCTGATGCCGCATAGTT
AAGCCAGTATCTGCTCCCTGCTTGTGTGTTGGAGGTCGCTGAGTAGTGCGCGAGCAAAATTTAAGCTACA
ACAAGGCAAGGCTTGACCGACAATTGCATGAAGAATCTGCTTAGGGTTAGGCGTTTTGCGCTGCTTCGCG
ATGTACGGGCCAGATATACGCGTTGACATTGATTATTGACTAGTTATTAATAGTAATCAATTACGGGGTC
ATTAGTTCATAGCCCATATATGGAGTTCCGCGTTACATAACTTACGGTAAATGGCCCGCCTGGCTGACCG
CCCAACGACCCCCGCCCATTGACGTCAATAATGACGTATGTTCCCATAGTAACGCCAATAGGGACTTTCC
ATTGACGTCAATGGGTGGAGTATTTACGGTAAACTGCCCACTTGGCAGTACATCAAGTGTATCATATGCC
AAGTACGCCCCCTATTGACGTCAATGACGGTAAATGGCCCGCCTGGCATTATGCCCAGTACATGACCTTA
TGGGACTTTCCTACTTGGCAGTACATCTACGTATTAGTCATCGCTATTACCATGGTGATGCGGTTTTGGC
AGTACATCAATGGGCGTGGATAGCGGTTTGACTCACGGGGATTTCCAAGTCTCCACCCCATTGACGTCAA
TGGGAGTTTGTTTTGGCACCAAAATCAACGGGACTTTCCAAAATGTCGTAACAACTCCGCCCCATTGACG
CAAATGGGCGGTAGGCGTGTACGGTGGGAGGTCTATATAAGCAGAGCTCTCCCTATCAGTGATAGAGATC
TCCCTATCAGTGATAGAGATCGTCGACGAGCTCGTTTAGTGAACCGTCAGATCGCCTGGAGACGCCATCC
ACGCTGTTTTGACCTCCATAGAAGACACCGGGACCGATCCAGCCTCCGGACTCTGGCGTTTAAACTTAAG
CTTGGTACCGAGCTCGGATCCGAAAACCTGTACTTCCAAGGAACCGGTGGTCACCTGTACAATCGATCCT
GCAGGAGCTAGCGAGAATTTGTATTTTCAGGGTGATATCGATTACAAGGATGACGACGATAAGTAGCTCG
AGTCTAGAGGGCCCGTTTAAACCCGCTGATCAGCCTCGACTGTGCCTTCTAGTTGCCAGCCATCTGTTGT
TTGCCCCTCCCCCGTGCCTTCCTTGACCCTGGAAGGTGCCACTCCCACTGTCCTTTCCTAATAAAATGAG
GAAATTGCATCGCATTGTCTGAGTAGGTGTCATTCTATTCTGGGGGGTGGGGTGGGGCAGGACAGCAAGG
GGGAGGATTGGGAAGACAATAGCAGGCATGCTGGGGATGCGGTGGGCTCTATGGCTTCTGAGGCGGAAAG
AACCAGCTGGGGCTCTAGGGGGTATCCCC
[124 nt withheld, positions 1430-1553]
C
[91 nt withheld, positions 1555-1645]
AGGGTGATGGTTCACGTACCTAGAAGTTCCTATTCCGAAGTTCCTATTCTCTAGAAAGTATAGGAACTTC
CTTGGCCAAAAAGCCTGAACTCACCGCGACGTCTGTCGAGAAGTTTCTGATCGAAAAGTTCGACAGCGTC
TCCGACCTGATGCAGCTCTCGGAGGGCGAAGAATCTCGTGCTTTCAGCTTCGATGTAGGAGGGCGTGGAT
ATGTCCTGCGGGTAAATAGCTGCGCCGATGGTTTCTACAAAGATCGTTATGTTTATCGGCACTTTGCATC
GGCCGCGCTCCCGATTCCGGAAGTGCTTGACATTGGGGAATTCAGCGAGAGCCTGACCTATTGCATCTCC
CGCCGTGCACAGGGTGTCACGTTGCAAGACCTGCCTGAAACCGAACTGCCCGCTGTTCTGCAGCCGGTCG
CGGAGGCCATGGATGCGATCGCTGCGGCCGATCTTAGCCAGACGAGCGGGTTCGGCCCATTCGGACCGCA
AGGAATCGGTCAATACACTACATGGCGTGATTTCATATGCGCGATTGCTGATCCCCATGTGTATCACTGG
CAAACTGTGATGGACGACACCGTCAGTGCGTCCGTCGCGCAGGCTCTCGATGAGCTGATGCTTTGGGCCG
AGGACTGCCCCGAAGTCCGGCACCTCGTGCACGCGGATTTCGGCTCCAACAATGTCCTGACGGACAATGG
CCGCATAACAGCGGTCATTGACTGGAGCGAGGCGATGTTCGGGGATTCCCAATACGAGGTCGCCAACATC
TTCTTCTGGAGGCCGTGGTTGGCTTGTATGGAGCAGCAGACGCGCTACTTCGAGCGGAGGCATCCGGAGC
TTGCAGGATCGCCGCGGCTCCGGGCGTATATGCTCCGCATTGGTCTTGACCAACTCTATCAGAGCTTGGT
TGACGGCAATTTCGATGATGCAGCTTGGGCGCAGGGTCGATGCGACGCAATCGTCCGATCCGGAGCCGGG
ACTGTCGGGCGTACACAAATCGCCCGCAGAAGCGCGGCCGTCTGGACCGATGGCTGTGTAGAAGTACTCG
CCGATAGTGGAAACCGACGCCCCAGCACTCGTCCGAGGGCAAAGGAATAGCACGTACTACGAGATTTCGA
TTCCACCGCCGCCTTCTATGAAAGGTTGGGCTTCGGAATCGTTTTCCGGGACGCCGGCTGGATGATCCTC
CAGCGCGGGGATCTCATGCTGGAGTTCTTCGCCCACCCCAACTTGTTTATTGCAGCTTATAATGGTTACA
AATAAAGCAATAGCATCACAAATTTCACAAATAAAGCATTTTTTTCACTGCATTCTAGTTGTGGTTTGTC
CAAACTCATCAATGTATCTTATCATGTCTGTATACCGTCGACCTCTAGCTAGAGCTTGGCGTAATCATGG
TCATAGCTGTTTCCTGTGTGAAATTGTTATCCGCTCACAATTCCACACAACATACGAGCCGGAAGCATAA
AGTGTAAAGCCTGGGGTGCCTAATGAGTGAGCTAACTCACATTAATTGCGTTGCGCTCACTGCCCGCTTT
CCAGTCGGGAAACCTGTCGTGCCAGCTGCATTAATGAATCGGCCAACGCGCGGGGAGAGGCGGTTTGCGT
ATTGGGCGCTCTTCCGCTTCCTCGCTCACTGACTCGCTGCGCTCGGTCGTTCGGCTGCGGCGAGCGGTAT
CAGCTCACTCAAAGGCGGTAATACGGTTATCCACAGAATCAGGGGATAACGCAGGAAAGAACATGTGAGC
AAAAGGCCAGCAAAAGGCCAGGAACCGTAAAAAGGCCGCGTTGCTGGCGTTTTTCCATAGGCTCCGCCCC
CCTGACGAGCATCACAAAAATCGACGCTCAAGTCAGAGGTGGCGAAACCCGACAGGACTATAAAGATACC
AGGCGTTTCCCCCTGGAAGCTCCCTCGTGCGCTCTCCTGTTCCGACCCTGCCGCTTACCGGATACCTGTC
CGCCTTTCTCCCTTCGGGAAGCGTGGCGCTTTCTCATAGCTCACGCTGTAGGTATCTCAGTTCGGTGTAG
GTCGTTCGCTCCAAGCTGGGCTGTGTGCACGAACCCCCCGTTCAGCCCGACCGCTGCGCCTTATCCGGTA
ACTATCGTCTTGAGTCCAACCCGGTAAGACACGACTTATCGCCACTGGCAGCAGCCACTGGTAACAGGAT
TAGCAGAGCGAGGTATGTAGGCGGTGCTACAGAGTTCTTGAAGTGGTGGCCTAACTACGGCTACACTAGA
AGAACAGTATTTGGTATCTGCGCTCTGCTGAAGCCAGTTACCTTCGGAAAAAGAGTTGGTAGCTCTTGAT
CCGGCAAACAAACCACCGCTGGTAGCGGTGGTTTTTTTGTTTGCAAGCAGCAGATTACGCGCAGAAAAAA
AGGATCTCAAGAAGATCCTTTGATCTTTTCTACGGGGTCTGACGCTCAGTGGAACGAAAACTCACGTTAA
GGGATTTTGGTCATGAGATTATCAAAAAGGATCTTCACCTAGATCCTTTTAAATTAAAAATGAAGTTTTA
AATCAATCTAAAGTATATATGAGTAAACTTGGTCTGACAGTTACCAATGCTTAATCAGTGAGGCACCTAT
CTCAGCGATCTGTCTATTTCGTTCATCCATAGTTGCCTGACTCCCCGTCGTGTAGATAACTACGATACGG
GAGGGCTTACCATCTGGCCCCAGTGCTGCAATGATACCGCGAGACCCACGCTCACCGGCTCCAGATTTAT
CAGCAATAAACCAGCCAGCCGGAAGGGCCGAGCGCAGAAGTGGTCCTGCAACTTTATCCGCCTCCATCCA
GTCTATTAATTGTTGCCGGGAAGCTAGAGTAAGTAGTTCGCCAGTTAATAGTTTGCGCAACGTTGTTGCC
ATTGCTACAGGCATCGTGGTGTCACGCTCGTCGTTTGGTATGGCTTCATTCAGCTCCGGTTCCCAACGAT
CAAGGCGAGTTACATGATCCCCCATGTTGTGCAAAAAAGCGGTTAGCTCCTTCGGTCCTCCGATCGTTGT
CAGAAGTAAGTTGGCCGCAGTGTTATCACTCATGGTTATGGCAGCACTGCATAATTCTCTTACTGTCATG
CCATCCGTAAGATGCTTTTCTGTGACTGGTGAGTACTCAACCAAGTCATTCTGAGAATAGTGTATGCGGC
GACCGAGTTGCTCTTGCCCGGCGTCAATACGGGATAATACCGCGCCACATAGCAGAACTTTAAAAGTGCT
CATCATTGGAAAACGTTCTTCGGGGCGAAAACTCTCAAGGATCTTACCGCTGTTGAGATCCAGTTCGATG
TAACCCACTCGTGCACCCAACTGATCTTCAGCATCTTTTACTTTCACCAGCGTTTCTGGGTGAGCAAAAA
CAGGAAGGCAAAATGCCGCAAAAAAGGGAATAAGGGCGACACGGAAATGTTGAATACTCATACTCTTCCT
TTTTCAATATTATTGAAGCATTTATCAGGGTTATTGTCTCATGAGCGGATACATATTTGAATGTATTTAG
AAAAATAAACAAATAGGGGTTCCGCGCACATTTCCCCGAAAAGTGCCACCTGACGTC
Features (pLannotate 1.2.2; 22 found; start..end, strand, type, name):
     28..80      -  misc_feature   bom (fragment): basis of mobility region from pBR322
    235..614     +  enhancer       CMV enhancer: human cytomegalovirus immediate early enhancer
    615..818     +  promoter       CMV promoter: human cytomegalovirus (CMV) immediate early promoter
    820..839     +  promoter       PLtetO-1 promoter (fragment): modified phage lambda PL promoter with tet operator sites (Lutz and Bujard, 1997)
    841..860     +  promoter       PLtetO-1 promoter (fragment): modified phage lambda PL promoter with tet operator sites (Lutz and Bujard, 1997)
    868..901     +  promoter       TRE3GV promoter (fragment): 3rd-generation Tet-responsive promoter that can be activated by binding of Tet-On® 3G, optimized for retroviral and lentiviral vectors
   1002..1018    +  CDS            TEV site (fragment): tobacco etch virus (TEV) protease recognition and cleavage site
   1087..1113    +  CDS            3xFLAG (fragment): three tandem FLAG® epitope tags
   1160..1384    +  polyA_signal   bGH poly(A) signal: bovine growth hormone polyadenylation signal
   1388..1409    +  promoter       SV40 promoter (fragment): SV40 enhancer and early promoter
   1430..1663    +  rep_origin     f1 ori (fragment) (sequence partly withheld): f1 bacteriophage origin of replication; arrow indicates direction of (+) strand synthesis
   1668..1715    +  protein_bind   FRT: FLP-mediated recombination occurs in the 8-bp core sequence TCTAGAAA (Turan and Bode, 2011). FLP recombinase from the Saccharomyces cerevisiae 2μ plasmid
   1723..2745    +  CDS            HygR: aminoglycoside phosphotransferase from E. coli; aph(4)-Ia; confers resistance to hygromycin
   2755..2880    +  CDS            ble (fragment): BLE_KLEPN - Experimental evidence at protein level: Swiss-Prot protein existence level 1. Binding protein with a strong affinity to the bleomycin family of antibiotics. Binds to CL990; an antimitotic-antibiotic compound. From Klebsiella pneumoniae.
   2875..2996    +  polyA_signal   SV40 poly(A) signal: SV40 polyadenylation signal
   3069..3085    -  protein_bind   lac operator: The lac repressor binds to the lac operator to inhibit transcription in E. coli. This inhibition can be relieved by adding lactose or isopropyl-β-D-thiogalactopyranoside (IPTG). lac repressor encoded by lacI
   3093..3123    -  promoter       lac promoter: promoter for the E. coli lac operon
   3138..3159    -  protein_bind   CAP binding site: CAP binding activates transcription in the presence of cAMP. E. coli catabolite activator protein
   3172..3264    -  CDS            lacI (fragment): lac repressor; lacI; The lac repressor binds to the lac operator to inhibit transcription in E. coli. This inhibition can be relieved by adding lactose or isopropyl-β-D-thiogalactopyranoside (IPTG).
   3447..4035    -  rep_origin     ori: high-copy-number ColE1/pMB1/pBR322/pUC origin of replication
   4206..5066    -  CDS            AmpR: β-lactamase; bla; confers resistance to ampicillin, carbenicillin, and related antibiotics
   5067..5171    -  promoter       AmpR promoter: bla
