>Addgene plasmid #105783 | pKK-TEV-FLAG | addgene full sequence | sequence record 203372 | Addgene NGS Result
GATCGGGAGATCTCCCGATCCCCTATGGTGCACTCTCAGTACAATCTGCTCTGATGCCGCATAGTTAAGC
CAGTATCTGCTCCCTGCTTGTGTGTTGGAGGTCGCTGAGTAGTGCGCGAGCAAAATTTAAGCTACAACAA
GGCAAGGCTTGACCGACAATTGCATGAAGAATCTGCTTAGGGTTAGGCGTTTTGCGCTGCTTCGCGATGT
ACGGGCCAGATATACGCGTTGACATTGATTATTGACTAGTTATTAATAGTAATCAATTACGGGGTCATTA
GTTCATAGCCCATATATGGAGTTCCGCGTTACATAACTTACGGTAAATGGCCCGCCTGGCTGACCGCCCA
ACGACCCCCGCCCATTGACGTCAATAATGACGTATGTTCCCATAGTAACGCCAATAGGGACTTTCCATTG
ACGTCAATGGGTGGAGTATTTACGGTAAACTGCCCACTTGGCAGTACATCAAGTGTATCATATGCCAAGT
ACGCCCCCTATTGACGTCAATGACGGTAAATGGCCCGCCTGGCATTATGCCCAGTACATGACCTTATGGG
ACTTTCCTACTTGGCAGTACATCTACGTATTAGTCATCGCTATTACCATGGTGATGCGGTTTTGGCAGTA
CATCAATGGGCGTGGATAGCGGTTTGACTCACGGGGATTTCCAAGTCTCCACCCCATTGACGTCAATGGG
AGTTTGTTTTGGCACCAAAATCAACGGGACTTTCCAAAATGTCGTAACAACTCCGCCCCATTGACGCAAA
TGGGCGGTAGGCGTGTACGGTGGGAGGTCTATATAAGCAGAGCTCTCCCTATCAGTGATAGAGATCTCCC
TATCAGTGATAGAGATCGTCGACGAGCTCGTTTAGTGAACCGTCAGATCGCCTGGAGACGCCATCCACGC
TGTTTTGACCTCCATAGAAGACACCGGGACCGATCCAGCCTCCGGACTCTGGCGTTTAAACTTAAGCTTG
GTACCGAGCTCGGATCCGAAAACCTGTACTTCCAAGGAACCGGTGGTCACCTGTACAATCGATCCTGCAG
GAGCTAGCGAGAATTTGTATTTTCAGGGTGATATCGATTACAAGGATGACGACGATAAGTAGCTCGAGTC
TAGAGGGCCCGTTTAAACCCGCTGATCAGCCTCGACTGTGCCTTCTAGTTGCCAGCCATCTGTTGTTTGC
CCCTCCCCCGTGCCTTCCTTGACCCTGGAAGGTGCCACTCCCACTGTCCTTTCCTAATAAAATGAGGAAA
TTGCATCGCATTGTCTGAGTAGGTGTCATTCTATTCTGGGGGGTGGGGTGGGGCAGGACAGCAAGGGGGA
GGATTGGGAAGACAATAGCAGGCATGCTGGGGATGCGGTGGGCTCTATGGCTTCTAAGGCGGAAAGAACC
AGCTGGGGCTCTAGGGGGTATCCCC
[124 nt withheld, positions 1426-1549]
C
[91 nt withheld, positions 1551-1641]
AGGGTGATGGTTCACGTACCTAGAAGTTCCTATTCCGAAGTTCCTATTCTCTAGAAAGTATAGGAACTTC
CTTGGCCAAAAAGCCTGAACTCACCGCGACGTCTGTCGAGAAGTTTCTGATCGAAAAGTTCGACAGCGTC
TCCGACCTGATGCAGCTCTCGGAGGGCGAAGAATCTCGTGCTTTCAGCTTCGATGTAGGAGGGCGTGGAT
ATGTCCTGCGGGTAAATAGCTGCGCCGATGGTTTCTACAAAGATCGTTATGTTTATCGGCACTTTGCATC
GGCCGCGCTCCCGATTCCGGAAGTGCTTGACATTGGGGAATTCAGCGAGAGCCTGACCTATTGCATCTCC
CGCCGTGCACAGGGTGTCACGTTGCAAGACCTGCCTGAAACCGAACTGCCCGCTGTTCTGCAGCCGGTCG
CGGAGGCCATGGATGCGATCGCTGCGGCCGATCTTAGCCAGACGAGCGGGTTCGGCCCATTCGGACCGCA
AGGAATCGGTCAATACACTACATGGCGTGATTTCATATGCGCGATTGCTGATCCCCATGTGTATCACTGG
CAAACTGTGATGGACGACACCGTCAGTGCGTCCGTCGCGCAGGCTCTCGATGAGCTGATGCTTTGGGCCG
AGGACTGCCCCGAAGTCCGGCACCTCGTGCACGCGGATTTCGGCTCCAACAATGTCCTGACGGACAATGG
CCGCATAACAGCGGTCATTGACTGGAGCGAGGCGATGTTCGGGGATTCCCAATACGAGGTCGCCAACATC
TTCTTCTGGAGGCCGTGGTTGGCTTGTATGGAGCAGCAGACGCGCTACTTCGAGCGGAGGCATCCGGAGC
TTGCAGGATCGCCGCGGCTCCGGGCGTATATGCTCCGCATTGGTCTTGACCAACTCTATCAGAGCTTGGT
TGACGGCAATTTCGATGATGCAGCTTGGGCGCAGGGTCGATGCGACGCAATCGTCCGATCCGGAGCCGGG
ACTGTCGGGCGTACACAAATCGCCCGCAGAAGCGCGGCCGTCTGGACCGATGGCTGTGTAGAAGTACTCG
CCGATAGTGGAAACCGACGCCCCAGCACTCGTCCGAGGGCAAAGGAATAGCACGTACTACGAGATTTCGA
TTCCACCGCCGCCTTCTATGAAAGGTTGGGCTTCGGAATCGTTTTCCGGGACGCCGGCTGGATGATCCTC
CAGCGCGGGGATCTCATGCTGGAGTTCTTCGCCCACCCCAACTTGTTTATTGCAGCTTATAATGGTTACA
AATAAAGCAATAGCATCACAAATTTCACAAATAAAGCATTTTTTTCACTGCATTCTAGTTGTGGTTTGTC
CAAACTCATCAATGTATCTTATCATGTCTGTATACCGTCGACCTCTAGCTAGAGCTTGGCGTAATCATGG
TCATAGCTGTTTCCTGTGTGAAATTGTTATCCGCTCACAATTCCACACAACATACGAGCCGGAAGCATAA
AGTGTAAAGCCTGGGGTGCCTAATGAGTGAGCTAACTCACATTAATTGCGTTGCGCTCACTGCCCGCTTT
CCAGTCGGGAAACCTGTCGTGCCAGCTGCATTAATGAATCGGCCAACGCGCGGGGAGAGGCGGTTTGCGT
ATTGGGCGCTCTTCCGCTTCCTCGCTCACTGACTCGCTGCGCTCGGTCGTTCGGCTGCGGCGAGCGGTAT
CAGCTCACTCAAAGGCGGTAATACGGTTATCCACAGAATCAGGGGATAACGCAGGAAAGAACATGTGAGC
AAAAGGCCAGCAAAAGGCCAGGAACCGTAAAAAGGCCGCGTTGCTGGCGTTTTTCCATAGGCTCCGCCCC
CCTGACGAGCATCACAAAAATCGACGCTCAAGTCAGAGGTGGCGAAACCCGACAGGACTATAAAGATACC
AGGCGTTTCCCCCTGGAAGCTCCCTCGTGCGCTCTCCTGTTCCGACCCTGCCGCTTACCGGATACCTGTC
CGCCTTTCTCCCTTCGGGAAGCGTGGCGCTTTCTCATAGCTCACGCTGTAGGTATCTCAGTTCGGTGTAG
GTCGTTCGCTCCAAGCTGGGCTGTGTGCACGAACCCCCCGTTCAGCCCGACCGCTGCGCCTTATCCGGTA
ACTATCGTCTTGAGTCCAACCCGGTAAGACACGACTTATCGCCACTGGCAGCAGCCACTGGTAACAGGAT
TAGCAGAGCGAGGTATGTAGGCGGTGCTACAGAGTTCTTGAAGTGGTGGCCTAACTACGGCTACACTAGA
AGAACAGTATTTGGTATCTGCGCTCTGCTGAAGCCAGTTACCTTCGGAAAAAGAGTTGGTAGCTCTTGAT
CCGGCAAACAAACCACCGCTGGTAGCGGTGGTTTTTTTGTTTGCAAGCAGCAGATTACGCGCAGAAAAAA
AGGATCTCAAGAAGATCCTTTGATCTTTTCTACGGGGTCTGACGCTCAGTGGAACGAAAACTCACGTTAA
GGGATTTTGGTCATGAGATTATCAAAAAGGATCTTCACCTAGATCCTTTTAAATTAAAAATGAAGTTTTA
AATCAATCTAAAGTATATATGAGTAAACTTGGTCTGACAGTTACCAATGCTTAATCAGTGAGGCACCTAT
CTCAGCGATCTGTCTATTTCGTTCATCCATAGTTGCCTGACTCCCCGTCGTGTAGATAACTACGATACGG
GAGGGCTTACCATCTGGCCCCAGTGCTGCAATGATACCGCGAGACCCACGCTCACCGGCTCCAGATTTAT
CAGCAATAAACCAGCCAGCCGGAAGGGCCGAGCGCAGAAGTGGTCCTGCAACTTTATCCGCCTCCATCCA
GTCTATTAATTGTTGCCGGGAAGCTAGAGTAAGTAGTTCGCCAGTTAATAGTTTGCGCAACGTTGTTGCC
ATTGCTACAGGCATCGTGGTGTCACGCTCGTCGTTTGGTATGGCTTCATTCAGCTCCGGTTCCCAACGAT
CAAGGCGAGTTACATGATCCCCCATGTTGTGCAAAAAAGCGGTTAGCTCCTTCGGTCCTCCGATCGTTGT
CAGAAGTAAGTTGGCCGCAGTGTTATCACTCATGGTTATGGCAGCACTGCATAATTCTCTTACTGTCATG
CCATCCGTAAGATGCTTTTCTGTGACTGGTGAGTACTCAACCAAGTCATTCTGAGAATAGTGTATGCGGC
GACCGAGTTGCTCTTGCCCGGCGTCAATACGGGATAATACCGCGCCACATAGCAGAACTTTAAAAGTGCT
CATCATTGGAAAACGTTCTTCGGGGCGAAAACTCTCAAGGATCTTACCGCTGTTGAGATCCAGTTCGATG
TAACCCACTCGTGCACCCAACTGATCTTCAGCATCTTTTACTTTCACCAGCGTTTCTGGGTGAGCAAAAA
CAGGAAGGCAAAATGCCGCAAAAAAGGGAATAAGGGCGACACGGAAATGTTGAATACTCATACTCTTCCT
TTTTCAATATTATTGAAGCATTTATCAGGGTTATTGTCTCATGAGCGGATACATATTTGAATGTATTTAG
AAAAATAAACAAATAGGGGTTCCGCGCACATTTCCCCGAAAAGTGCCACCTGACGTCGACG
Features (pLannotate 1.2.2; 22 found; start..end, strand, type, name):
     24..76      -  misc_feature   bom (fragment): basis of mobility region from pBR322
    231..610     +  enhancer       CMV enhancer: human cytomegalovirus immediate early enhancer
    611..814     +  promoter       CMV promoter: human cytomegalovirus (CMV) immediate early promoter
    816..835     +  promoter       PLtetO-1 promoter (fragment): modified phage lambda PL promoter with tet operator sites (Lutz and Bujard, 1997)
    837..856     +  promoter       PLtetO-1 promoter (fragment): modified phage lambda PL promoter with tet operator sites (Lutz and Bujard, 1997)
    864..897     +  promoter       TRE3GV promoter (fragment): 3rd-generation Tet-responsive promoter that can be activated by binding of Tet-On® 3G, optimized for retroviral and lentiviral vectors
    998..1014    +  CDS            TEV site (fragment): tobacco etch virus (TEV) protease recognition and cleavage site
   1083..1109    +  CDS            3xFLAG (fragment): three tandem FLAG® epitope tags
   1156..1380    +  polyA_signal   bGH poly(A) signal: bovine growth hormone polyadenylation signal
   1387..1405    +  promoter       SV40 promoter (fragment): SV40 enhancer and early promoter
   1426..1659    +  rep_origin     f1 ori (fragment) (sequence partly withheld): f1 bacteriophage origin of replication; arrow indicates direction of (+) strand synthesis
   1664..1711    +  protein_bind   FRT: FLP-mediated recombination occurs in the 8-bp core sequence TCTAGAAA (Turan and Bode, 2011). FLP recombinase from the Saccharomyces cerevisiae 2μ plasmid
   1719..2741    +  CDS            HygR: aminoglycoside phosphotransferase from E. coli; aph(4)-Ia; confers resistance to hygromycin
   2751..2876    +  CDS            ble (fragment): BLE_KLEPN - Experimental evidence at protein level: Swiss-Prot protein existence level 1. Binding protein with a strong affinity to the bleomycin family of antibiotics. Binds to CL990; an antimitotic-antibiotic compound. From Klebsiella pneumoniae.
   2871..2992    +  polyA_signal   SV40 poly(A) signal: SV40 polyadenylation signal
   3065..3081    -  protein_bind   lac operator: The lac repressor binds to the lac operator to inhibit transcription in E. coli. This inhibition can be relieved by adding lactose or isopropyl-β-D-thiogalactopyranoside (IPTG). lac repressor encoded by lacI
   3089..3119    -  promoter       lac promoter: promoter for the E. coli lac operon
   3134..3155    -  protein_bind   CAP binding site: CAP binding activates transcription in the presence of cAMP. E. coli catabolite activator protein
   3168..3260    -  CDS            lacI (fragment): lac repressor; lacI; The lac repressor binds to the lac operator to inhibit transcription in E. coli. This inhibition can be relieved by adding lactose or isopropyl-β-D-thiogalactopyranoside (IPTG).
   3443..4031    -  rep_origin     ori: high-copy-number ColE1/pMB1/pBR322/pUC origin of replication
   4202..5062    -  CDS            AmpR: β-lactamase; bla; confers resistance to ampicillin, carbenicillin, and related antibiotics
   5063..5167    -  promoter       AmpR promoter: bla
