[The description below was written by a language model from this plasmid's Addgene catalogue record and pLannotate feature annotations shown in this document.]
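Description:
pKK-TEV-FLAG is an empty mammalian expression backbone of about 5.2 kb, derived from Invitrogen's pcDNA5/FRT/TO and belonging to the pKK vector family. It is designed to express a protein of interest with a C-terminal FLAG epitope that can be removed with TEV protease. In E. coli it replicates from a high-copy ColE1/pUC-type origin and is selected through the β-lactamase (AmpR) gene. A partial f1 origin and lac promoter/operator remnants are also annotated as backbone carry-over.

The expression cassette consists of the human CMV immediate-early enhancer and promoter followed by short matches that the annotation software labels as PLtetO-1 and TRE3GV fragments. These correspond to the tet operator sequences that make the CMV promoter tetracycline-responsive, so transcription is repressed in Tet repressor-expressing cells until tetracycline or doxycycline is added. Downstream lie the cloning site, a TEV recognition site, the FLAG sequence (annotated as a fragment of 3xFLAG, consistent with a shorter FLAG tag) and the bGH polyadenylation signal. The cloning site is optimised for ligation-independent SLIC cloning with a small set of universal primers shared across the pKK family, although conventional restriction-ligation cloning is also possible.

An FRT site sits immediately upstream of a hygromycin resistance coding sequence with an SV40 poly(A) signal. No full promoter is annotated in front of it, which fits the Flp-In design: FLP-mediated recombination into a genomic FRT locus supplies the promoter, so hygromycin resistance marks correct single-copy integration. The vector is therefore suited to generating isogenic, inducible stable cell lines. The depositor notes that FLAG is a short tag unlikely to disturb protein function, and that a C-terminal FLAG is not cleavable by enterokinase, hence the TEV site. The two sequence records agree apart from a four-nucleotide offset.
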