Addgene plasmid #105783: pKK-TEV-FLAG
Purpose: (Empty Backbone) Expression of your protein of interest in fusion with FLAG at the C-terminus. The tag is cleavable by TEV protease.
Depositing lab: Andrzej Dziembowski. Depositing organization: Polish Academy of Sciences, Institute of Biochemistry and Biophysics. Publication: Versatile approach for functional analysis of human proteins and efficient stable cell line generation using FLP-mediated recombination system. Szczesny RJ, Kowalska K, Klosowska-Kosicka K, Chlebowski A, Owczarek EP, Warkocki Z, Kulinski TM, Adamska D, Affek K, Jedroszkowiak A, Kotrys AV, Tomecki R, Krawczyk PS, Borowski LS, Dziembowski A. PLoS One. 2018 Mar 28;13(3):e0194887. doi: 10.1371/journal.pone.0194887. eCollection 2018. PubMed 29590189.
Backbone
  Vector backbone: pcDNA5/FRT/TO
  Backbone manufacturer: Invitrogen
  Vector type: Mammalian Expression ; Flp-In competent
  Selectable markers: Hygromycin
  Tag / fusion protein: TEV-FLAG (C terminal on backbone)
Growth in bacteria
  Bacterial resistance: Ampicillin, 100 μg/mL
  Growth temperature: 37°C
  Growth strain: DH5alpha
  Copy number: High Copy
Gene/Insert
  Gene/Insert name: None
  Tag / fusion protein: TEV-FLAG (C terminal on backbone)
Terms and licenses: Academic/Nonprofit Terms; Industry Terms: Not Available to Industry
Depositor comments: This vector is a member of the pKK vector family. Its cloning site was optimized for the SLIC approach, however, a traditional restriction and ligation based approach is also possible (see Szczesny RJ et al. for detailed protocols; bioRxiv, doi: https://doi.org/10.1101/160101) This vector is a derivate of the pcDNA5/FRT/TO plasmid (Invitrogen) and is suitable for stable cell line generation using the Flp-In system. Transcription of the gene of interest is driven by a tetracycline responsive CMV promoter. A given coding sequence can be cloned into all pKK vectors using just three universal PCR primers and a ligation-independent DNA cloning method. FLAG is a short tag, less likely to interfere with protein function. FLAG tag present at the N-terminus of a protein is cleavable by enterokinase (PMID: 11694294). This is not the case if FLAG is present at the C-terminus of a protein.
How to cite: pKK-TEV-FLAG was a gift from Andrzej Dziembowski (Addgene plasmid # 105783 ; http://n2t.net/addgene:105783 ; RRID:Addgene_105783)
